Addgene plasmid #201767: pABY-T4
Purpose: For C-terminal tagging of a protein-of-interest with the ALFA tag using S2/S3 primers in yeast
Depositing lab: Saravanan Palani. Depositing organization: Indian Institute of Science, Bangalore. Publication: ALIBY: ALFA Nanobody-Based Toolkit for Imaging and Biochemistry in Yeast. Akhuli D, Dhar A, Viji AS, Bhojappa B, Palani S. mSphere. 2022 Oct 26;7(5):e0033322. doi: 10.1128/msphere.00333-22. Epub 2022 Oct 3. PubMed 36190134.
Backbone
  Vector backbone: pFA6a
  Backbone size w/o insert (bp): 3761
  Total vector size (bp): 3800
  Vector type: Yeast Expression
  Selectable markers: HIS3
Growth in bacteria
  Bacterial resistance: Ampicillin, 100 μg/mL
  Growth temperature: 37°C
  Growth strain: DH5alpha
  Copy number: High Copy
Gene/Insert
  Gene/Insert name: ALFA tag
  Species: Synthetic
  Insert size (bp): 39
  Cloning method: Restriction Enzyme; 5′ cloning site SalI (not destroyed); 3′ cloning site BglII (not destroyed)
  Sequencing primers: 5′ SP6
Terms and licenses: Academic/Nonprofit Terms; Industry Terms: Not Available to Industry
How to cite: pABY-T4 was a gift from Saravanan Palani (Addgene plasmid # 201767 ; http://n2t.net/addgene:201767 ; RRID:Addgene_201767)
