[The description below was written by a language model from this plasmid's Addgene catalogue record and pLannotate feature annotations shown in this document.]
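Description:
pABY-T4 is a 3.8 kb PCR-template plasmid built on the pFA6a backbone, designed for C-terminal tagging of yeast proteins with the ALFA tag at their chromosomal loci. Although catalogued as a yeast expression vector, its feature table shows no yeast origin of replication or centromere. This fits the usual pFA6a role as a source of amplifiable tagging cassettes rather than an episome maintained in yeast. In E. coli it is propagated at high copy through a ColE1/pUC-type origin and selected with ampicillin via the β-lactamase gene and its native promoter. Short lacI, rop and bom fragments are backbone remnants with no evident function.

The payload has two parts. The first is a synthetic 39 bp ALFA tag sequence cloned between SalI and BglII sites, both of which are retained. It was not picked up as a separate feature by the automated annotation, but it presumably lies in the unannotated stretch between the SP6 promoter and the marker cassette. The second is a HIS3-type selection module, in which the Schizosaccharomyces pombe his5 gene is driven by the Ashbya gossypii TEF promoter and closed by the TEF terminator. This gene complements S. cerevisiae his3 mutations while limiting homology to the host locus. Flanking SP6 and T7 promoters provide sequencing primer sites.

In use, S2/S3 primers carrying homology arms to the target gene amplify the tag and marker together. The product integrates by homologous recombination, fusing the ALFA epitope in frame to the end of the protein of interest, and transformants are selected on histidine-free medium. The small ALFA epitope is recognised by a dedicated nanobody, and the plasmid belongs to a nanobody-based toolkit for imaging and biochemistry in yeast.
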