Features (pLannotate 1.2.2; 11 found; start..end, strand, type, name):
     17..70      -  CDS            lacI (fragment): lac repressor; lacI; The lac repressor binds to the lac operator to inhibit transcription in E. coli. This inhibition can be relieved by adding lactose or isopropyl-β-D-thiogalactopyranoside (IPTG).
    253..841     -  rep_origin     ori: high-copy-number ColE1/pMB1/pBR322/pUC origin of replication
   1012..1872    -  CDS            AmpR: β-lactamase; bla; confers resistance to ampicillin, carbenicillin, and related antibiotics
   1873..1977    -  promoter       AmpR promoter: bla
   2072..2107    +  CDS            rop (fragment): Rop protein, which maintains plasmids at low copy number; rop
   2209..2260    +  misc_feature   bom (fragment): basis of mobility region from pBR322
   2323..2341    +  promoter       SP6 promoter: promoter for bacteriophage SP6 RNA polymerase
   2472..2815    +  promoter       TEF promoter: Ashbya gossypii TEF promoter
   2816..3469    +  CDS            S. pombe his5: imidazoleglycerol-phosphate dehydratase, required for histidine biosynthesis; Schizosaccharomyces pombe his5; yeast auxotrophic marker; corresponds to S. cerevisiae HIS3
   3475..3672    +  terminator     TEF terminator: Ashbya gossypii TEF terminator
   3777..3795    -  promoter       T7 promoter: promoter for bacteriophage T7 RNA polymerase
>Addgene plasmid #201767 | pABY-T4 | addgene full sequence | sequence record 403478 | Addgene NGS Result
GATAAGCCAGGTTAACCTGCATTAATGAATCGGCCAACGCGCGGGGAGAGGCGGTTTGCGTATTGGGCGC
TCTTCCGCTTCCTCGCTCACTGACTCGCTGCGCTCGGTCGTTCGGCTGCGGCGAGCGGTATCAGCTCACT
CAAAGGCGGTAATACGGTTATCCACAGAATCAGGGGATAACGCAGGAAAGAACATGTGAGCAAAAGGCCA
GCAAAAGGCCAGGAACCGTAAAAAGGCCGCGTTGCTGGCGTTTTTCCATAGGCTCCGCCCCCCTGACGAG
CATCACAAAAATCGACGCTCAAGTCAGAGGTGGCGAAACCCGACAGGACTATAAAGATACCAGGCGTTTC
CCCCTGGAAGCTCCCTCGTGCGCTCTCCTGTTCCGACCCTGCCGCTTACCGGATACCTGTCCGCCTTTCT
CCCTTCGGGAAGCGTGGCGCTTTCTCATAGCTCACGCTGTAGGTATCTCAGTTCGGTGTAGGTCGTTCGC
TCCAAGCTGGGCTGTGTGCACGAACCCCCCGTTCAGCCCGACCGCTGCGCCTTATCCGGTAACTATCGTC
TTGAGTCCAACCCGGTAAGACACGACTTATCGCCACTGGCAGCAGCCACTGGTAACAGGATTAGCAGAGC
GAGGTATGTAGGCGGTGCTACAGAGTTCTTGAAGTGGTGGCCTAACTACGGCTACACTAGAAGAACAGTA
TTTGGTATCTGCGCTCTGCTGAAGCCAGTTACCTTCGGAAAAAGAGTTGGTAGCTCTTGATCCGGCAAAC
AAACCACCGCTGGTAGCGGTGGTTTTTTTGTTTGCAAGCAGCAGATTACGCGCAGAAAAAAAGGATCTCA
AGAAGATCCTTTGATCTTTTCTACGGGGTCTGACGCTCAGTGGAACGAAAACTCACGTTAAGGGATTTTG
GTCATGAGATTATCAAAAAGGATCTTCACCTAGATCCTTTTAAATTAAAAATGAAGTTTTAAATCAATCT
AAAGTATATATGAGTAAACTTGGTCTGACAGTTACCAATGCTTAATCAGTGAGGCACCTATCTCAGCGAT
CTGTCTATTTCGTTCATCCATAGTTGCCTGACTCCCCGTCGTGTAGATAACTACGATACGGGAGGGCTTA
CCATCTGGCCCCAGTGCTGCAATGATACCGCGAGACCCACGCTCACCGGCTCCAGATTTATCAGCAATAA
ACCAGCCAGCCGGAAGGGCCGAGCGCAGAAGTGGTCCTGCAACTTTATCCGCCTCCATCCAGTCTATTAA
TTGTTGCCGGGAAGCTAGAGTAAGTAGTTCGCCAGTTAATAGTTTGCGCAACGTTGTTGCCATTGCTACA
GGCATCGTGGTGTCACGCTCGTCGTTTGGTATGGCTTCATTCAGCTCCGGTTCCCAACGATCAAGGCGAG
TTACATGATCCCCCATGTTGTGCAAAAAAGCGGTTAGCTCCTTCGGTCCTCCGATCGTTGTCAGAAGTAA
GTTGGCCGCAGTGTTATCACTCATGGTTATGGCAGCACTGCATAATTCTCTTACTGTCATGCCATCCGTA
AGATGCTTTTCTGTGACTGGTGAGTACTCAACCAAGTCATTCTGAGAATAGTGTATGCGGCGACCGAGTT
GCTCTTGCCCGGCGTCAATACGGGATAATACCGCGCCACATAGCAGAACTTTAAAAGTGCTCATCATTGG
AAAACGTTCTTCGGGGCGAAAACTCTCAAGGATCTTACCGCTGTTGAGATCCAGTTCGATGTAACCCACT
CGTGCACCCAACTGATCTTCAGCATCTTTTACTTTCACCAGCGTTTCTGGGTGAGCAAAAACAGGAAGGC
AAAATGCCGCAAAAAAGGGAATAAGGGCGACACGGAAATGTTGAATACTCATACTCTTCCTTTTTCAATA
TTATTGAAGCATTTATCAGGGTTATTGTCTCATGAGCGGATACATATTTGAATGTATTTAGAAAAATAAA
CAAATAGGGGTTCCGCGCACATTTCCCCGAAAAGTGCCACCTGACGTCTAAGAAACCATTATTATCATGA
CATTAACCTATAAAAATAGGCGTATCACGAGGCCCTTTCGTCTCGCGCGTTTCGGTGATGACGGTGAAAA
CCTCTGACACATGCAGCTCCCGGAGACGGTCACAGCTTGTCTGTAAGCGGATGCCGGGAGCAGACAAGCC
CGTCAGGGCGCGTCAGCGGGTGTTGGCGGGTGTCGGGGCTGGCTTAACTATGCGGCATCAGAGCAGATTG
TACTGAGAGTGCACCATATGGACATATTGTCGTTAGAACGCGGCTACAATTAATACATAACCTTATGTAT
CATACACATACGATTTAGGTGACACTATAGAACGCGGCCGCCAGCTGAAGCTTCGTACGCTGCAGGTCGA
CCCATCAAGATTAGAAGAGGAGCTGAGGAGAAGATTGACCGAGTAAAGATCTGTTTAGCTTGCCTCGTCC
CCGCCGGGTCACCCGGCCAGCGACATGGAGGCCCAGAATACCCTCCTTGACAGTCTTGACGTGCGCAGCT
CAGGGGCATGATGTGACTGTCGCCCGTACATTTAGCCCATACATCCCCATGTATAATCATTTGCATCCAT
ACATTTTGATGGCCGCACGGCGCGAAGCAAAAATTACGGCTCCTCGCTGCAGACCTGCGAGCAGGGAAAC
GCTCCCCTCACAGACGCGTTGAATTGTCCCCACGCCGCGCCCCTGTAGAGAAATATAAAAGGTTAGGATT
TGCCACTGAGGTTCTTCTTTCATATACTTCCTTTTAAAATCTTGCTAGGATACAGTTCTCACATCACATC
CGAACATAAACAACCATGGGTAGGAGGGCTTTTGTAGAAAGAAATACGAACGAAACGAAAATCAGCGTTG
CCATCGCTTTGGACAAAGCTCCCTTACCTGAAGAGTCGAATTTTATTGATGAACTTATAACTTCCAAGCA
TGCAAACCAAAAGGGAGAACAAGTAATCCAAGTAGACACGGGAATTGGATTCCTGGATCACATGTATCAT
GCACTGGCTAAACATGCAGGCTGGAGCTTACGACTTTACTCAAGAGGTGATTTAATCATCGATGATCATC
ACACTGCAGAAGATACTGCTATTGCACTTGGTATTGCATTCAAGCAGGCTATGGGTAACTTTGCCGGCGT
TAAAAGATTTGGACATGCTTATTGTCCACTTGACGAAGCCCTTTCTAGAAGCGTAGTTGACTTGTCGGGA
CGGCCCTATGCTGTTATCGATTTGGGATTAAAGCGTGAAAAGGTTGGGGAATTGTCCTGTGAAATGATCC
CTCACTTACTATATTCCTTTTCGGTAGCAGCTGGAATTACTTTGCATGTTACCTGCTTATATGGTAGTAA
TGACCATCATCGTGCTGAAAGCGCTTTTAAATCTCTGGCTGTTGCCATGCGCGCGGCTACTAGTCTTACT
GGAAGTTCTGAAGTCCCAAGCACGAAGGGAGTGTTGTAAAGAGTACTGACAATAAAAAGATTCTTGTTTT
CAAGAACTTGTCATTTGTATAGTTTTTTTATATTGTAGTTGTTCTATTTTAATCAAATGTTAGCGTGATT
TATATTTTTTTTCGCCTCGACATCATCTGCCCAGATGCGAAGTTAAGTGCGCAGAAAGTAATATCATGCG
TCAATCGTATGTGAATGCTGGTCGCTATACTGCTGTCGATTCGATACTAACGCCGCCATCCAGTTTAAAC
GAGCTCGAATTCATCGATGATATCAGATCCACTAGTGGCCTATGCGGCCGCGGATCTGCCGGTCTCCCTA
TAGTGAGTCGTATTAATTTC
